Addgene plasmid #136083: CDS_LUC
Purpose: Firefly luciferase
Depositing lab: Jim Haseloff. Depositing organization: University of Cambridge. Publication: Systematic tools for reprogramming plant gene expression in a simple model, Marchantia polymorpha. Sauret-Gueto S, Frangedakis E, Silvestri L, Rebmann M, Tomaselli M, Markel K, Delmans M, West A, Patron NJ, Haseloff J. ACS Synth Biol. 2020 Mar 12. doi: 10.1021/acssynbio.9b00511. PubMed 32163700.
Backbone
  Vector backbone: pUAP4
  Vector type: Plant Expression, Synthetic Biology
Growth in bacteria
  Bacterial resistance: Chloramphenicol, 25 μg/mL
  Growth temperature: 37°C
  Growth strain: DH5alpha
  Copy number: High Copy
Gene/Insert
  Gene/Insert name: CDS_LUC
  Species: Synthetic
  Mutation: BsaI/ SapI domesticated
  Cloning method: Restriction Enzyme; 5′ cloning site BsaI (destroyed during cloning); 3′ cloning site BsaI (destroyed during cloning)
  Sequencing primers: 5′ n/a
Terms and licenses: Academic/Nonprofit Terms; Industry Terms: Not Available to Industry
Depositor comments: Please visit https://www.biorxiv.org/content/10.1101/2020.02.29.971002v1 for bioRxiv preprint.
How to cite: CDS_LUC was a gift from Jim Haseloff (Addgene plasmid # 136083 ; http://n2t.net/addgene:136083 ; RRID:Addgene_136083)
