[The description below was written by a language model from this plasmid's Addgene catalogue record and pLannotate feature annotations shown in this document.]
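Description:
CDS_LUC is a small (about 3.7 kb) level-0 DNA part plasmid built in the pUAP4 backbone, catalogued as a plant expression and synthetic biology vector and belonging to a toolkit developed for engineering gene expression in the liverwort Marchantia polymorpha. It is a storage and donor plasmid for a standardised part, not a functional expression construct. It is maintained in E. coli through a high-copy ColE1/pUC-type origin of replication and selected with chloramphenicol. Resistance comes from the cat gene (chloramphenicol acetyltransferase), driven by its native cat promoter and followed by the phage lambda t0 terminator.

The payload is a synthetic firefly luciferase coding sequence, annotated as the enhanced luc+ version. It has been "domesticated" by removing internal BsaI and SapI recognition sites, so the part survives Type IIS restriction-ligation assembly methods that rely on those enzymes. The record lists BsaI as the cloning site on both sides and notes that these sites were destroyed during cloning. The insert is flanked by a putative bacterial terminator upstream, in reverse orientation, and a his operon terminator downstream. These elements insulate the part from transcriptional read-through in the bacterial host. No plant promoter, untranslated region or plant terminator is annotated, so the luciferase cannot be expressed in plants from this plasmid alone. It is meant to be combined with separate promoter and terminator parts into a full transcription unit in higher-level assembly vectors. Once assembled, luciferase would serve as a bioluminescent reporter of gene expression, although the record itself states the purpose only as "Firefly luciferase".
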