Features (pLannotate 1.2.2; 7 found; start..end, strand, type, name):
     77..120     -  terminator     bacterial terminator: putative bacterial transcription terminator
    137..1789    +  CDS            luciferase: firefly luciferase; luc+; enhanced luc+ version of the luciferase gene
   1807..1864    +  terminator     his operon terminator: This putative transcriptin terminator from the E. coli his operon has a 2-bp deletion introduced during synthesis. Its efficiency has not been determined.
   2059..2647    -  rep_origin     ori: high-copy-number ColE1/pMB1/pBR322/pUC origin of replication
   2830..2924    -  terminator     lambda t0 terminator: transcription terminator from phage lambda
   2948..3604    -  CDS            cat: CAT_ECOLX - Experimental evidence at protein level: Swiss-Prot protein existence level 1. This enzyme is an effector of chloramphenicol resistance in bacteria. From Escherichia coli. This protein is used as a marker in many commonly used cloning vectors, such as pACYC184.
   3605..3702    -  promoter       cat promoter: promoter of the E. coli cat gene encoding chloramphenicol acetyltransferase
>Addgene plasmid #136083 | CDS_LUC | addgene full sequence | sequence record 275013 | Addgene NGS Result
CGAGTGCCACCTGACGTCTAAGAAACCATTATTATCATGACATTAACCTATAAAAATAGGCGTATCACGA
GGCAGAATTTCAGATAAAAAAAATCCTTAGCTTTCGCTAAGGATGATTTCTGGAATTCGGTCTCAAATGG
AAGACGCCAAAAACATAAAGAAAGGCCCGGCGCCATTCTATCCGCTGGAAGATGGAACCGCTGGAGAGCA
ACTGCATAAGGCTATGAAGAGATACGCCCTGGTTCCTGGAACAATTGCTTTTACAGATGCACATATCGAG
GTGGACATCACTTACGCTGAGTACTTCGAAATGTCCGTTCGGTTGGCAGAAGCTATGAAACGATATGGGC
TGAATACAAATCACAGAATCGTCGTATGCAGTGAAAACTCTCTTCAATTCTTTATGCCGGTGTTGGGCGC
GTTATTTATCGGAGTTGCAGTTGCGCCCGCGAACGACATTTATAATGAACGTGAATTGCTCAACAGTATG
GGCATTTCGCAGCCTACCGTGGTGTTCGTTTCCAAAAAGGGGTTGCAAAAAATTTTGAACGTGCAAAAAA
AGCTCCCAATCATCCAAAAAATTATTATCATGGATTCTAAAACGGATTACCAGGGATTTCAGTCGATGTA
CACGTTCGTCACATCTCATCTACCTCCCGGTTTTAATGAATACGATTTTGTGCCAGAGTCCTTCGATAGG
GACAAGACAATTGCACTGATCATGAACTCCTCTGGATCTACTGGTCTGCCTAAAGGTGTCGCTCTGCCTC
ATAGAACTGCCTGCGTGAGATTCTCGCATGCCAGAGATCCTATTTTTGGCAATCAAATCATTCCGGATAC
TGCGATTTTAAGTGTTGTTCCATTCCATCACGGTTTTGGAATGTTTACTACACTCGGATATTTGATATGT
GGATTTCGAGTCGTCTTAATGTATAGATTTGAAGAGGAGCTGTTTCTGAGGAGCCTTCAGGATTACAAGA
TTCAAAGTGCGCTGCTGGTGCCAACCCTATTCTCCTTCTTCGCCAAAAGCACTCTGATTGACAAATACGA
TTTATCTAATTTACACGAAATTGCTTCTGGTGGCGCTCCCCTCTCTAAGGAAGTCGGGGAAGCGGTTGCC
AAGAGGTTCCATCTGCCAGGTATCAGGCAAGGATATGGGCTCACTGAGACTACATCAGCTATTCTGATTA
CACCCGAGGGGGATGATAAACCGGGCGCGGTCGGTAAAGTTGTTCCATTTTTTGAAGCGAAGGTTGTGGA
TCTGGATACCGGGAAAACGCTGGGCGTTAATCAAAGAGGCGAACTGTGTGTGAGAGGTCCTATGATTATG
TCCGGTTATGTAAACAATCCGGAAGCGACCAACGCCTTGATTGACAAGGATGGATGGCTACATTCTGGAG
ACATAGCTTACTGGGACGAAGACGAACACTTCTTCATCGTTGACCGCCTGAAGTCTCTGATTAAGTACAA
AGGCTATCAGGTGGCTCCCGCTGAATTGGAATCCATCTTGCTCCAACACCCCAACATCTTCGACGCAGGT
GTCGCAGGTCTTCCCGACGATGACGCCGGTGAACTTCCCGCCGCCGTTGTTGTTTTGGAGCACGGAAAGA
CGATGACGGAAAAAGAGATCGTGGATTACGTCGCCAGTCAAGTAACAACCGCGAAAAAGTTGCGCGGAGG
AGTTGTGTTTGTGGACGAAGTACCGAAAGGTCTTACCGGAAAACTCGACGCAAGAAAAATCAGAGAGATC
CTCATAAAGGCCAAGAAGGGCGGAAAGATCGCCGTGTAAGCTTCGAGACCCTGCAGTCCGGCAAAAAAGG
GCAAGGTGTCACCACCCTGCCCTTTTTCTTTAAAACCGAAAAGATTACTTCGCGTTATGCAGGCTTCCTC
GCTCACTGACTCGCGGCGCTCGGTCGTTCGGCTGCGGCGAGCGGTATCAGCTCACTCAAAGGCGGTAATA
CGGTTATCCACAGAATCAGGGGATAACGCAGGAAAGAACATGTGAGCAAAAGGCCAGCAAAAGGCCAGGA
ACCGTAAAAAGGCCGCGTTGCTGGCGTTTTTCCACAGGCTCCGCCCCCCTGACGAGCATCACAAAAATCG
ACGCTCAAGTCAGAGGTGGCGAAACCCGACAGGACTATAAAGATACCAGGCGTTTCCCCCTGGAAGCTCC
CTCGTGCGCTCTCCTGTTCCGACCCTGCCGCTTACCGGATACCTGTCCGCCTTTCTCCCTTCGGGAAGCG
TGGCGCTTTCTCATAGCTCACGCTGTAGGTATCTCAGTTCGGTGTAGGTCGTTCGCTCCAAGCTGGGCTG
TGTGCACGAACCCCCCGTTCAGCCCGACCGCTGCGCCTTATCCGGTAACTATCGTCTTGAGTCCAACCCG
GTAAGACACGACTTATCGCCACTGGCAGCAGCCACTGGTAACAGGATTAGCAGAGCGAGGTATGTAGGCG
GTGCTACAGAGTTCTTGAAGTGGTGGCCTAACTACGGCTACACTAGAAGAACAGTATTTGGTATCTGCGC
TCTGCTGAAGCCAGTTACCTTCGGAAAAAGAGTTGGTAGCTCTTGATCCGGCAAACAAACCACCGCTGGT
AGCGGTGGTTTTTTTGTTTGCAAGCAGCAGATTACGCGCAGAAAAAAAGGATCTCAAGAAGATCCTTTGA
TCTTTTCTACGGGGTCTGACGCTCAGTGGAACGAAAACTCACGTTAAGGGATTTTGGTCATGAGATTATC
AAAAAGGATCTTCACCTAGATCCTTTTAAATTAAAAATGAAGTTTTAAATCAATCTAAAGTATATATGAG
TAAACTTGGTCTGACAGCTCGAGGCTTGGATTCTCACCAATAAAAAACGCCCGGCGGCAACCGAGCGTTC
TGAACAAATCCAGATGGAGTTCTGAGGTCATTACTGGATCTATCAACAGGAGTCCAAGCGAGCTCGATAT
CAAATTACGCCCCGCCCTGCCACTCATCGCAGTACTGTTGTAATTCATTAAGCATTCTGCCGACATGGAA
GCCATCACAAACGGCATGATGAACCTGAATCGCCAGCGGCATCAGCACCTTGTCGCCTTGCGTATAATAT
TTGCCCATGGTGAAAACGGGGGCGAAGAAGTTGTCCATATTGGCCACGTTTAAATCAAAACTGGTGAAAC
TCACCCAGGGATTGGCTGAGACGAAAAACATATTCTCAATAAACCCTTTAGGGAAATAGGCCAGGTTTTC
ACCGTAACACGCCACATCTTGCGAATATATGTGTAGAAACTGCCGGAAATCGTCGTGGTATTCACTCCAG
AGCGATGAAAACGTTTCAGTTTGCTCATGGAAAACGGTGTAACAAGGGTGAACACTATCCCATATCACCA
GCTCACCGTCTTTCATTGCCATACGAAATTCCGGATGAGCATTCATCAGGCGGGCAAGAATGTGAATAAA
GGCCGGATAAAACTTGTGCTTATTTTTCTTTACGGTCTTTAAAAAGGCCGTAATATCCAGCTGAACGGTC
TGGTTATAGGTACATTGAGCAACTGACTGAAATGCCTCAAAATGTTCTTTACGATGCCATTGGGATATAT
CAACGGTGGTATATCCAGTGATTTTTTTCTCCATTTTAGCTTCCTTAGCTCCTGAAAATCTCGATAACTC
AAAAAATACGCCCGGTAGTGATCTTATTTCATTATGGTGAAAGTTGGAACCTCTTACGTGCCCGATCAAC
T
